>Addgene plasmid #174183 | pFX-mito-at pHluorin | addgene full sequence | sequence record 354818 | Addgene NGS Result
TAGTTATTAATAGTAATCAATTACGGGGTCATTAGTTCATAGCCCATATATGGAGTTCCGCGTTACATAA
CTTACGGTAAATGGCCCGCCTGGCTGACCGCCCAACGACCCCCGCCCATTGACGTCAATAATGACGTATG
TTCCCATAGTAACGCCAATAGGGACTTTCCATTGACGTCAATGGGTGGAGTATTTACGGTAAACTGCCCA
CTTGGCAGTACATCAAGTGTATCATATGCCAAGTACGCCCCCTATTGACGTCAATGACGGTAAATGGCCC
GCCTGGCATTATGCCCAGTACATGACCTTATGGGACTTTCCTACTTGGCAGTACATCTACGTATTAGTCA
TCGCTATTACCATGGTGATGCGGTTTTGGCAGTACATCAATGGGCGTGGATAGCGGTTTGACTCACGGGG
ATTTCCAAGTCTCCACCCCATTGACGTCAATGGGAGTTTGTTTTGGCACCAAAATCAACGGGACTTTCCA
AAATGTCGTAACAACTCCGCCCCATTGACGCAAATGGGCGGTAGGCGTGTACGGTGGGAGGTCTATATAA
GCAGAGCTGGTTTAGTGAACCGTCAGATCCGCTAGCGCTACCGGTTCTAGAGCCATGCTCGAGATGTCCG
TCCTGACGCCGCTGCTGCTGCGGGGCTTGACAGGCTCGGCCCGGCGGCTCCCAGTGCCGCGCGCCAAGAT
CCATTCGTTGGGGGATCCACCGGTCGCCACCTGCGGCCGCGGAGGATCCGGAGGAGAATTCAACACCATG
AGTAAAGGAGAAGAACTTTTCACTGGAGTTGTCCCAATTCTTGTTGAATTAGATGGTGATGTTAATGGGC
ACAAATTTTCTGTCAGTGGAGAGGGTGAAGGTGATGCAACATACGGAAAACTTACCCTTAAATTTATTTG
CACTACTGGAAAACTACCTGTTCCATGGCCAACACTTGTCACTACGTTAACTTATGGTGTTCAATGCTTT
TCAAGATACCCAGATCATATGAAACGGCATGACTTTTTCAAGAGTGCCATGCCCGAAGGTTACGTACAGG
AAAGAACTATATTTTTCAAAGATGACGGGAACTACAAGACACGTGCTGAAGTCAAGTTTGAAGGTGATAC
CCTTGTTAATAGAATCGAGTTAAAAGGTATTGATTTTAAAGAAGATGGAAACATTCTTGGACACAAATTG
GAATACAACTATAACGATCACCAGGTGTACATCATGGCAGACAAACAAAAGAATGGAATCAAAGTGAACT
TCAAAATTAGACACAACATTGAAGATGGAAGCGTTCAACTAGCAGACCATTATCAACAAAATACTCCAAT
TGGCGATGGGCCCGTCCTTTTACCAGACAACCATTACCTGTTTACAACTTCTACTCTTTCGAAAGATCCC
AACGAAAAGAGAGACCACATGGTCCTTCTTGAGTTTGTAACAGCTGCTGGGATTACACATGGCATGGATG
AACTATACAAAAGATCTCTGACTGACTGAGATGCGCGGATGTCGAACGGCAGTTCGGCCGAATAGGCCGA
CAGCCGGCCGTCGGCCGACGACACGGCCAGGGCCGGCGGGGATCCACCGGATCTAGATAACTGATCATAA
TCAGCCATACCACATTTGTAGAGGTTTTACTTGCTTTAAAAAACCTCCCACACCTCCCCCTGAACCTGAA
ACATAAAATGAATGCAATTGTTGTTGTTAACTTGTTTATTGCAGCTTATAATGGTTACAAATAAAGCAAT
AGCATCACAAATTTCACAAATAAAGCATTTTTTTCACTGCATTCTAGTTGTGGTTTGTCCAAACTCATCA
ATGTATCTTAAGGCGTAAATTGTAAGCGTTAATATTTTGTTAAAATTCGCGTTAAATTTTTGTTAAATCA
GCTCATTTTTTAACCAATAGGCCGAAATCGGCAAAATCCCTTATAAATCAAAAGAATAGACCGAGATAGG
GT
[37 nt withheld, positions 1963-1999]
AAAGAACGTGGACTCCAACGTCAAAGG
[49 nt withheld, positions 2027-2075]
T
[91 nt withheld, positions 2077-2167]
G
[124 nt withheld, positions 2169-2292]
CAGGTGGCACTTTTCGGGGAAATGTGCGCGGAACCCCTATTTGTTTATTTTTCTAAATACATTCAAATAT
GTATCCGCTCATGAGACAATAACCCTGATAAATGCTTCAATAATATTGAAAAAGGAAGAGTCCTGAGGCG
GAAAGAACCAGCTGTGGAATGTGTGTCAGTTAGGGTGTGGAAAGTCCCCAGGCTCCCCAGCAGGCAGAAG
TATGCAAAGCATGCATCTCAATTAGTCAGCAACCAGGTGTGGAAAGTCCCCAGGCTCCCCAGCAGGCAGA
AGTATGCAAAGCATGCATCTCAATTAGTCAGCAACCATAGTCCCGCCCCTAACTCCGCCCATCCCGCCCC
TAACTCCGCCCAGTTCCGCCCATTCTCCGCCCCATGGCTGACTAATTTTTTTTATTTATGCAGAGGCCGA
GGCCGCCTCGGCCTCTGAGCTATTCCAGAAGTAGTGAGGAGGCTTTTTTGGAGGCCTAGGCTTTTGCAAA
GATCGATCAAGAGACAGGATGAGGATCGTTTCGCATGATTGAACAAGATGGATTGCACGCAGGTTCTCCG
GCCGCTTGGGTGGAGAGGCTATTCGGCTATGACTGGGCACAACAGACAATCGGCTGCTCTGATGCCGCCG
TGTTCCGGCTGTCAGCGCAGGGGCGCCCGGTTCTTTTTGTCAAGACCGACCTGTCCGGTGCCCTGAATGA
ACTGCAAGACGAGGCAGCGCGGCTATCGTGGCTGGCCACGACGGGCGTTCCTTGCGCAGCTGTGCTCGAC
GTTGTCACTGAAGCGGGAAGGGACTGGCTGCTATTGGGCGAAGTGCCGGGGCAGGATCTCCTGTCATCTC
ACCTTGCTCCTGCCGAGAAAGTATCCATCATGGCTGATGCAATGCGGCGGCTGCATACGCTTGATCCGGC
TACCTGCCCATTCGACCACCAAGCGAAACATCGCATCGAGCGAGCACGTACTCGGATGGAAGCCGGTCTT
GTCGATCAGGATGATCTGGACGAAGAGCATCAGGGGCTCGCGCCAGCCGAACTGTTCGCCAGGCTCAAGG
CGAGCATGCCCGACGGCGAGGATCTCGTCGTGACCCATGGCGATGCCTGCTTGCCGAATATCATGGTGGA
AAATGGCCGCTTTTCTGGATTCATCGACTGTGGCCGGCTGGGTGTGGCGGACCGCTATCAGGACATAGCG
TTGGCTACCCGTGATATTGCTGAAGAGCTTGGCGGCGAATGGGCTGACCGCTTCCTCGTGCTTTACGGTA
TCGCCGCTCCCGATTCGCAGCGCATCGCCTTCTATCGCCTTCTTGACGAGTTCTTCTGAGCGGGACTCTG
GGGTTCGAAATGACCGACCAAGCGACGCCCAACCTGCCATCACGAGATTTCGATTCCACCGCCGCCTTCT
ATGAAAGGTTGGGCTTCGGAATCGTTTTCCGGGACGCCGGCTGGATGATCCTCCAGCGCGGGGATCTCAT
GCTGGAGTTCTTCGCCCACCCTAGGGGGAGGCTAACTGAAACACGGAAGGAGACAATACCGGAAGGAACC
CGCGCTATGACGGCAATAAAAAGACAGAATAAAACGCACGGTGTTGGGTCGTTTGTTCATAAACGCGGGG
TTCGGTCCCAGGGCTGGCACTCTGTCGATACCCCACCGAGACCCCATTGGGGCCAATACGCCCGCGTTTC
TTCCTTTTCCCCACCCCACCCCCCAAGTTCGGGTGAAGGCCCAGGGCTCGCAGCCAACGTCGGGGCGGCA
GGCCCTGCCATAGCCTCAGGTTACTCATATATACTTTAGATTGATTTAAAACTTCATTTTTAATTTAAAA
GGATCTAGGTGAAGATCCTTTTTGATAATCTCATGACCAAAATCCCTTAACGTGAGTTTTCGTTCCACTG
AGCGTCAGACCCCGTAGAAAAGATCAAAGGATCTTCTTGAGATCCTTTTTTTCTGCGCGTAATCTGCTGC
TTGCAAACAAAAAAACCACCGCTACCAGCGGTGGTTTGTTTGCCGGATCAAGAGCTACCAACTCTTTTTC
CGAAGGTAACTGGCTTCAGCAGAGCGCAGATACCAAATACTGTTCTTCTAGTGTAGCCGTAGTTAGGCCA
CCACTTCAAGAACTCTGTAGCACCGCCTACATACCTCGCTCTGCTAATCCTGTTACCAGTGGCTGCTGCC
AGTGGCGATAAGTCGTGTCTTACCGGGTTGGACTCAAGACGATAGTTACCGGATAAGGCGCAGCGGTCGG
GCTGAACGGGGGGTTCGTGCACACAGCCCAGCTTGGAGCGAACGACCTACACCGAACTGAGATACCTACA
GCGTGAGCTATGAGAAAGCGCCACGCTTCCCGAAGGGAGAAAGGCGGACAGGTATCCGGTAAGCGGCAGG
GTCGGAACAGGAGAGCGCACGAGGGAGCTTCCAGGGGGAAACGCCTGGTATCTTTATAGTCCTGTCGGGT
TTCGCCACCTCTGACTTGAGCGTCGATTTTTGTGATGCTCGTCAGGGGGGCGGAGCCTATGGAAAAACGC
CAGCAACGCGGCCTTTTTACGGTTCCTGGCCTTTTGCTGGCCTTTTGCTCACATGTTCTTTCCTGCGTTA
TCCCCTGATTCTGTGGATAACCGTATTACCGCCATGCAT
Features (pLannotate 1.2.2; 14 found; start..end, strand, type, name):
     61..364     +  enhancer       CMV enhancer: human cytomegalovirus immediate early enhancer
    365..568     +  promoter       CMV promoter: human cytomegalovirus (CMV) immediate early promoter
    624..698     +  CDS            COX8 presequence: mitochondrial presequence of human cytochrome c oxidase subunit VIII (Rizutto et al., 1989)
    768..1481    +  CDS            superecliptic pHluorin: pH-sensitive mutant of green fluorescent protein (Ng et al., 2002) excited strongly by blue light at neutral pH but minimally fluorescent at acidic pH
   1602..1686    +  CDS            large T antigen (fragment): large T antigen from SV40 (simian virus 40)
   1709..1830    +  polyA_signal   SV40 poly(A) signal: SV40 polyadenylation signal
   1864..2292    -  rep_origin     f1 ori (sequence partly withheld): f1 bacteriophage origin of replication; arrow indicates direction of (+) strand synthesis
   2319..2423    +  promoter       AmpR promoter: bla
   2425..2782    +  promoter       SV40 promoter: SV40 enhancer and early promoter
   2817..3611    +  CDS            NeoR/KanR: aminoglycoside phosphotransferase from Tn5; aph(3')-II (or nptII); confers resistance to neomycin, kanamycin, and G418 (Geneticin®)
   3632..3784    +  CDS            ble (fragment): BLE_KLEPN - Experimental evidence at protein level: Swiss-Prot protein existence level 1. Binding protein with a strong affinity to the bleomycin family of antibiotics. Binds to CL990; an antimitotic-antibiotic compound. From Klebsiella pneumoniae.
   3843..3890    +  polyA_signal   HSV TK poly(A) signal: herpes simplex virus thymidine kinase polyadenylation signal (Cole and Stacy, 1985)
   3981..3997    -  polyA_signal   bGH poly(A) signal (fragment): bovine growth hormone polyadenylation signal
   4219..4807    +  rep_origin     ori: high-copy-number ColE1/pMB1/pBR322/pUC origin of replication
