[The description below was written by a language model from this plasmid's Addgene catalogue record and pLannotate feature annotations shown in this document.]
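Description:
pFX-mito-at pHluorin is a mammalian expression plasmid built on the pFX backbone, roughly 4.8–4.9 kb in total, that drives production of a mitochondrially targeted, pH-sensitive GFP variant. Expression comes from the human cytomegalovirus immediate early enhancer and promoter. The open reading frame begins with the presequence of human cytochrome c oxidase subunit VIII (COX8), a standard N-terminal signal that directs import into the mitochondrial matrix, followed by the fluorescent protein, and the transcript is terminated by an SV40 polyadenylation signal. The insert of about 800 bp was cloned between XhoI and BglII sites, both of which are retained. The insert is named "at pHluorin", and the automated annotation matches it to superecliptic pHluorin, which fluoresces strongly under blue light at neutral pH and only weakly at acidic pH. The catalogue purpose line instead mentions EYFP, which disagrees with both the plasmid name and the feature table; the pHluorin identity is the better supported one. The record does not explain what the "at" prefix denotes.

In bacteria the plasmid is maintained at high copy through a ColE1/pUC-type origin. A single Tn5 aminoglycoside phosphotransferase gene (NeoR/KanR) is preceded by both a bacterial bla promoter and the SV40 enhancer/early promoter and followed by the HSV TK poly(A) signal, so it provides kanamycin selection in E. coli and G418 selection in mammalian cells. An f1 origin is also present, and short fragments annotated as SV40 large T antigen, ble and bGH poly(A) appear to be backbone remnants. The associated study examined how the folding behaviour of fluorescent proteins affects mitochondrial localization of fusion proteins, so this construct likely served as one of the mito-tagged reporters compared in that work.
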