Addgene plasmid #174183: pFX-mito-at pHluorin
Purpose: Express EYFP with mitochondria-targeting sequence in mammalian cells
Depositing lab: Yusuke Ohba. Depositing organization: Hokkaido University. Publication: Folding Latency of Fluorescent Proteins Affects the Mitochondrial Localization of Fusion Proteins. Kashiwagi S, Fujioka Y, Satoh AO, Yoshida A, Fujioka M, Nepal P, Tsuzuki A, Aoki O, Paudel S, Sasajima H, Ohba Y. Cell Struct Funct. 2019 Dec 26;44(2):183-194. doi: 10.1247/csf.19028. Epub 2019 Nov 15. PubMed 31735740.
Backbone
  Vector backbone: pFX
  Backbone size w/o insert (bp): 4000
  Total vector size (bp): 4800
  Vector type: Mammalian Expression
  Selectable markers: Neomycin (select with G418)
Growth in bacteria
  Bacterial resistance: Kanamycin, 50 μg/mL
  Growth temperature: 37°C
  Growth strain: DH5alpha
  Copy number: High Copy
Gene/Insert
  Gene/Insert name: at pHluorin with mitchondria-targeting sequence
  Insert size (bp): 800
  Promoter: CMV
  Tag / fusion protein: the mitochondria-targeting sequence of the cytochrome c oxidase subunit VIII (N terminal on insert)
  Cloning method: Restriction Enzyme; 5′ cloning site XhoI (not destroyed); 3′ cloning site BglII (not destroyed)
  Sequencing primers: 5′ none; 3′ none
Terms and licenses: Academic/Nonprofit Terms; Industry Terms: Not Available to Industry
How to cite: pFX-mito-at pHluorin was a gift from Yusuke Ohba (Addgene plasmid # 174183 ; http://n2t.net/addgene:174183 ; RRID:Addgene_174183)
